>Addgene plasmid #207635 | pSC-cUnaG-LPETG | addgene full sequence | sequence record 409865 | Addgene NGS Result
TGGCGAATGGG
[124 nt withheld, positions 12-135]
C
[91 nt withheld, positions 137-227]
A
[49 nt withheld, positions 229-277]
CCTTTGACGTTGGAGTCCACGTTCTTT
[37 nt withheld, positions 305-341]
ACCCTATCTCGGTCTATTCTTTTGATTTATAAGGGATTTTGCCGATTTCGGCCTATTGGTTAAAAAATGA
GCTGATTTAACAAAAATTTAACGCGAATTTTAACAAAATATTAACGTTTACAATTTCAGGTGGCACTTTT
CGGGGAAATGTGCGCGGAACCCCTATTTGTTTATTTTTCTAAATACATTCAAATATGTATCCGCTCATGA
GACAATAACCCTGATAAATGCTTCAATAATATTGAAAAAGGAAGAGTATGAGTATTCAACATTTCCGTGT
CGCCCTTATTCCCTTTTTTGCGGCATTTTGCCTTCCTGTTTTTGCTCACCCAGAAACGCTGGTGAAAGTA
AAAGATGCTGAAGATCAGTTGGGTGCACGAGTGGGTTACATCGAACTGGATCTCAACAGCGGTAAGATCC
TTGAGAGTTTTCGCCCCGAAGAACGTTTTCCAATGATGAGCACTTTTAAAGTTCTGCTATGTGGCGCGGT
ATTATCCCGTATTGACGCCGGGCAAGAGCAACTCGGTCGCCGCATACACTATTCTCAGAATGACTTGGTT
GAGTACTCACCAGTCACAGAAAAGCATCTTACGGATGGCATGACAGTAAGAGAATTATGCAGTGCTGCCA
TAACCATGAGTGATAACACTGCGGCCAACTTACTTCTGACAACGATCGGAGGACCGAAGGAGCTAACCGC
TTTTTTGCACAACATGGGGGATCATGTAACTCGCCTTGATCGTTGGGAACCGGAGCTGAATGAAGCCATA
CCAAACGACGAGCGTGACACCACGATGCCTGCAGCAATGGCAACAACGTTGCGCAAACTATTAACTGGCG
AACTACTTACTCTAGCTTCCCGGCAACAATTAATAGACTGGATGGAGGCGGATAAAGTTGCAGGACCACT
TCTGCGCTCGGCCCTTCCGGCTGGCTGGTTTATTGCTGATAAATCTGGAGCCGGTGAGCGTGGGTCTCGC
GGTATCATTGCAGCACTGGGGCCAGATGGTAAGCCCTCCCGTATCGTAGTTATCTACACGACGGGGAGTC
AGGCAACTATGGATGAACGAAATAGACAGATCGCTGAGATAGGTGCCTCACTGATTAAGCATTGGTAACT
GTCAGACCAAGTTTACTCATATATACTTTAGATTGATTTAAAACTTCATTTTTAATTTAAAAGGATCTAG
GTGAAGATCCTTTTTGATAATCTCATGACCAAAATCCCTTAACGTGAGTTTTCGTTCCACTGAGCGTCAG
ACCCCGTAGAAAAGATCAAAGGATCTTCTTGAGATCCTTTTTTTCTGCGCGTAATCTGCTGCTTGCAAAC
AAAAAAACCACCGCTACCAGCGGTGGTTTGTTTGCCGGATCAAGAGCTACCAACTCTTTTTCCGAAGGTA
ACTGGCTTCAGCAGAGCGCAGATACCAAATACTGTCCTTCTAGTGTAGCCGTAGTTAGGCCACCACTTCA
AGAACTCTGTAGCACCGCCTACATACCTCGCTCTGCTAATCCTGTTACCAGTGGCTGCTGCCAGTGGCGA
TAAGTCGTGTCTTACCGGGTTGGACTCAAGACGATAGTTACCGGATAAGGCGCAGCGGTCGGGCTGAACG
GGGGGTTCGTGCACACAGCCCAGCTTGGAGCGAACGACCTACACCGAACTGAGATACCTACAGCGTGAGC
TATGAGAAAGCGCCACGCTTCCCGAAGGGAGAAAGGCGGACAGGTATCCGGTAAGCGGCAGGGTCGGAAC
AGGAGAGCGCACGAGGGAGCTTCCAGGGGGAAACGCCTGGTATCTTTATAGTCCTGTCGGGTTTCGCCAC
CTCTGACTTGAGCGTCGATTTTTGTGATGCTCGTCAGGGGGGCGGAGCCTATGGAAAAACGCCAGCAACG
CGGCCTTTTTACGGTTCCTGGCCTTTTGCTGGCCTTTTGCTCACATGTTCTTTCCTGCGTTATCCCCTGA
TTCTGTGGATAACCGTATTACCGCCTTTGAGTGAGCTGATACCGCTCGCCGCAGCCGAACGACCGAGCGC
AGCGAGTCAGTGAGCGAGGAAGCGGAAGAGCGCCTGATGCGGTATTTTCTCCTTACGCATCTGTGCGGTA
TTTCACACCGCATATATGGTGCACTCTCAGTACAATCTGCTCTGATGCCGCATAGTTAAGCCAGTATACA
CTCCGCTATCGCTACGTGACTGGGTCATGGCTGCGCCCCGACACCCGCCAACACCCGCTGACGCGCCCTG
ACGGGCTTGTCTGCTCCCGGCATCCGCTTACAGACAAGCTGTGACCGTCTCCGGGAGCTGCATGTGTCAG
AGGTTTTCACCGTCATCACCGAAACGCGCGAGGCAGCTGCGGTAAAGCTCATCAGCGTGGTCGTGAAGCG
ATTCACAGATGTCTGCCTGTTCATCCGCGTCCAGCTCGTTGAGTTTCTCCAGAAGCGTTAATGTCTGGCT
TCTGATAAAGCGGGCCATGTTAAGGGCGGTTTTTTCCTGTTTGGTCACTGATGCCTCCGTGTAAGGGGGA
TTTCTGTTCATGGGGGTAATGATACCGATGAAACGAGAGAGGATGCTCACGATACGGGTTACTGATGATG
AACATGCCCGGTTACTGGAACGTTGTGAGGGTAAACAACTGGCGGTATGGATGCGGCGGGACCAGAGAAA
AATCACTCAGGGTCAATGCCAGCGCTTCGTTAATACAGATGTAGGTGTTCCACAGGGTAGCCAGCAGCAT
CCTGCGATGCAGATCCGGAACATAATGGTGCAGGGCGCTGACTTCCGCGTTTCCAGACTTTACGAAACAC
GGAAACCGAAGACCATTCATGTTGTTGCTCAGGTCGCAGACGTTTTGCAGCAGCAGTCGCTTCACGTTCG
CTCGCGTATCGGTGATTCATTCTGCTAACCAGTAAGGCAACCCCGCCAGCCTAGCCGGGTCCTCAACGAC
AGGAGCACGATCATGCGCACCCGTGGGGCCGCCATGCCGGCGATAATGGCCTGCTTCTCGCCGAAACGTT
TGGTGGCGGGACCAGTGACGAAGGCTTGAGCGAGGGCGTGCAAGATTCCGAATACCGCAAGCGACAGGCC
GATCATCGTCGCGCTCCAGCGAAAGCGGTCCTCGCCGAAAATGACCCAGAGCGCTGCCGGCACCTGTCCT
ACGAGTTGCATGATAAAGAAGACAGTCATAAGTGCGGCGACGATAGTCATGCCCCGCGCCCACCGGAAGG
AGCTGACTGGGTTGAAGGCTCTCAAGGGCATCGGTCGAGATCCCGGTGCCTAATGAGTGAGCTAACTTAC
ATTAATTGCGTTGCGCTCACTGCCCGCTTTCCAGTCGGGAAACCTGTCGTGCCAGCTGCATTAATGAATC
GGCCAACGCGCGGGGAGAGGCGGTTTGCGTATTGGGCGCCAGGGTGGTTTTTCTTTTCACCAGTGAGACG
GGCAACAGCTGATTGCCCTTCACCGCCTGGCCCTGAGAGAGTTGCAGCAAGCGGTCCACGCTGGTTTGCC
CCAGCAGGCGAAAATCCTGTTTGATGGTGGTTAACGGCGGGATATAACATGAGCTGTCTTCGGTATCGTC
GTATCCCACTACCGAGATATCCGCACCAACGCGCAGCCCGGACTCGGTAATGGCGCGCATTGCGCCCAGC
GCCATCTGATCGTTGGCAACCAGCATCGCAGTGGGAACGATGCCCTCATTCAGCATTTGCATGGTTTGTT
GAAAACCGGACATGGCACTCCAGTCGCCTTCCCGTTCCGCTATCGGCTGAATTTGATTGCGAGTGAGATA
TTTATGCCAGCCAGCCAGACGCAGACGCGCCGAGACAGAACTTAATGGGCCCGCTAACAGCGCGATTTGC
TGGTGACCCAATGCGACCAGATGCTCCACGCCCAGTCGCGTACCGTCTTCATGGGAGAAAATAATACTGT
TGATGGGTGTCTGGTCAGAGACATCAAGAAATAACGCCGGAACATTAGTGCAGGCAGCTTCCACAGCAAT
GGCATCCTGGTCATCCAGCGGATAGTTAATGATCAGCCCACTGACGCGTTGCGCGAGAAGATTGTGCACC
GCCGCTTTACAGGCTTCGACGCCGCTTCGTTCTACCATCGACACCACCACGCTGGCACCCAGTTGATCGG
CGCGAGATTTAATCGCCGCGACAATTTGCGACGGCGCGTGCAGGGCCAGACTGGAGGTGGCAACGCCAAT
CAGCAACGACTGTTTGCCCGCCAGTTGTTGTGCCACGCGGTTGGGAATGTAATTCAGCTCCGCCATCGCC
GCTTCCACTTTTTCCCGCGTTTTCGCAGAAACGTGGCTGGCCTGGTTCACCACGCGGGAAACGGTCTGAT
AAGAGACACCGGCATACTCTGCGACATCGTATAACGTTACTGGTTTCACATTCACCACCCTGAATTGACT
CTCTTCCGGGCGCTATCATGCCATACCGCGAAAGGTTTTGCGCCATTCGATGGTGTCCGGGATCTCGACG
CTCTCCCTTATGCGACTCCTGCATTAGGAAGCAGCCCAGTAGTAGGTTGAGGCCGTTGAGCACCGCCGCC
GCAAGGAATGGTGCATGCAAGGAGATGGCGCCCAACAGTCCCCCGGCCACGGGGCCTGCCACCATACCCA
CGCCGAAACAAGCGCTCATGAGCCCGAAGTGGCGAGCCCGATCTTCCCCATCGGTGATGTCGGCGATATA
GGCGCCAGCAACCGCACCTGTGGCGCCGGTGATGCCGGCCACGATGCGTCCGGCGTAGAGGATCGAGATC
TCGATCCCGCGAAATTAATACGACTCACTATAGGGGAATTGTGAGCGGATAACAATTCCCCTCTAGAAAT
AATTTTGTTTAACTTTAAGAAGGAGATATACATATGGTTGATACCTTATCAGGTTTATCAAGTGAGCAAG
GTCAGTCCGGTGATATGACAATTGAAGAAGATAGTGCTACCCATATTAAATTCTCATAGCGTGATGAGGA
CGGCAAAGAGTTAGCTGGTGCAACTATGGAGTTGCGTGATTCATCTGGTAAAACTATTAGTACATGGATT
TCAGATGGACAAGTGAAAGATTTCTACCTGTATCCAGGAAAATATACATTTGTCGAAACCGCAGCACCAG
ACGGTTATGAGGTAGCAACTGCTATTACCTTTACAGTTAATGAGCAAGGTCAGGTTACTGTAAATGGCAA
AGCAACTAAAGGTGACGCTCATATTGGTGGCAGTGGTGGTGGGAGCGGCGGTGTTAAATCCGTAGTCAAC
TTGGTCGGAGAAAAACTCGTATATGTCCAAAAATGGGATGGCAAAGAGACAACCTACGTGCGTGAAATTA
AAGACGGGAAACTGGTTGTGACGCTGACAATGGGCGACGTGGTGGCAGTGCGCTCGTACCGGCGTGCAAC
CGAACTTCCAGAAACCGGCCTCGAGCACCACCACCACCACCACTGAGATCCGGCTGCTAACAAAGCCCGA
AAGGAAGCTGAGTTGGCTGCTGCCACCGCTGAGCAATAACTAGCATAACCCCTTGGGGCCTCTAAACGGG
TCTTGAGGGGTTTTTTGCTGAAAGGAGGAACTATATCCGGAT
Features (pLannotate 1.2.2; 19 found; start..end, strand, type, name):
     12..467     +  rep_origin     f1 ori (sequence partly withheld): f1 bacteriophage origin of replication; arrow indicates direction of (+) strand synthesis
    494..598     +  promoter       AmpR promoter: bla
    599..1459    +  CDS            AmpR: β-lactamase; bla; confers resistance to ampicillin, carbenicillin, and related antibiotics
   1630..2218    +  rep_origin     ori: high-copy-number ColE1/pMB1/pBR322/pUC origin of replication
   2404..2546    -  misc_feature   bom: basis of mobility region from pBR322
   2648..2839    -  CDS            rop: Rop protein, which maintains plasmids at low copy number; rop
   2856..3236    +  CDS            YPB1_ECOLX: Protein predicted: Swiss-Prot protein existence level 4. From Escherichia coli.
   3308..3599    -  CDS            TcR (fragment): tetracycline efflux protein; tet; confers resistance to tetracycline
   3614..3635    -  protein_bind   CAP binding site: CAP binding activates transcription in the presence of cAMP. E. coli catabolite activator protein
   3648..4730    -  CDS            lacI: lac repressor; lacI; The lac repressor binds to the lac operator to inhibit transcription in E. coli. This inhibition can be relieved by adding lactose or isopropyl-β-D-thiogalactopyranoside (IPTG).
   4731..4808    -  promoter       lacI promoter: lacI
   4816..5095    -  CDS            TcR (fragment): tetracycline efflux protein; tet; confers resistance to tetracycline
   5117..5135    +  promoter       T7 promoter: promoter for bacteriophage T7 RNA polymerase
   5136..5160    +  protein_bind   lac operator: The lac repressor binds to the lac operator to inhibit transcription in E. coli. This inhibition can be relieved by adding lactose or isopropyl-β-D-thiogalactopyranoside (IPTG). lac repressor encoded by lacI
   5175..5197    +  RBS            RBS: efficient ribosome binding site from bacteriophage T7 gene 10 (Olins and Rangwala, 1989)
   5571..5735    +  CDS            UnaG (fragment): UnaG is a basic (constitutively fluorescent) green fluorescent protein published in 2013, derived from Anguilla japonica. It has low acid sensitivity. It requires the cofactor bilirubin for fluorescence.
   5757..5774    +  CDS            9xHis (fragment): 9xHis affinity tag
   5784..5833    +  CDS            SET1 (fragment): solubility-enhancement tag derived from T7 phage gene 10B
   5841..5888    +  terminator     T7 terminator: transcription terminator for bacteriophage T7 RNA polymerase
