[The description below was written by a language model from this plasmid's Addgene catalogue record and pLannotate feature annotations shown in this document.]
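Description:
pSC-cUnaG-LPETG is a bacterial expression plasmid built on the pET-21 backbone for T7-driven production of a synthetic fusion protein in E. coli. It is maintained through a ColE1/pBR322-type origin, with the bom and rop elements also annotated, although the catalogue lists it as high copy. Selection is by ampicillin via the β-lactamase gene, and an f1 origin is present. The sequenced record is 5,913 nt, the same figure the catalogue gives as the backbone size without insert, so that field probably reflects the whole plasmid. The short TcR, YPB1 and SET1 fragment annotations look like backbone remnants or homology hits rather than functional parts.

The expression cassette consists of a T7 promoter with an adjacent lac operator, the T7 gene 10 ribosome binding site and a T7 terminator. A plasmid-borne lacI gene supplies repressor, so expression is IPTG-inducible in a host that provides T7 RNA polymerase. The 573 bp insert, cloned between NdeI and XhoI, encodes SpyCatcher joined by a GGSGGGSG linker to the C-terminal fragment of UnaG, the bilirubin-dependent green fluorescent protein from Japanese eel. This is followed by an LPETG sortase recognition motif and a C-terminal 6xHis tag for affinity purification. SpyCatcher itself was not picked up by the automated annotation, which detected only the UnaG fragment and the His tag.

The codon for SpyCatcher's critical reactive lysine is replaced by an amber stop codon. This allows a photocaged lysine analogue to be incorporated by amber suppression, which requires an orthogonal tRNA/synthetase pair not encoded on this plasmid. The caged protein should be unable to form the isopeptide bond with SpyTag until light removes the cage. The construct is therefore suited to light-activated SpyLigation, in which split UnaG is reassembled with a complementary partner. The LPETG motif permits sortase-mediated C-terminal modification or tethering.
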