Addgene plasmid #207635: pSC-cUnaG-LPETG
Purpose: A plasmid encoding photocaged SpyCatcher (pSC) fused to C-terminal UnaG fragment and LPETG sortase recognition sequence.
Depositing lab: Cole DeForest. Depositing organization: University of Washington. Publication: Spatiotemporal functional assembly of split protein pairs through a light-activated SpyLigation. Ruskowitz ER, Munoz-Robles BG, Strange AC, Butcher CH, Kurniawan S, Filteau JR, DeForest CA. Nat Chem. 2023 May;15(5):694-704. doi: 10.1038/s41557-023-01152-x. Epub 2023 Apr 17. PubMed 37069270.
Backbone
  Vector backbone: pET-21
  Backbone size w/o insert (bp): 5913
  Vector type: Bacterial Expression
Growth in bacteria
  Bacterial resistance: Ampicillin, 100 μg/mL
  Growth temperature: 37°C
  Growth strain: DH5alpha
  Copy number: High Copy
Gene/Insert
  Gene/Insert name: photocaged SpyCatcher-GGSGGGSG-cUnaG-LPETG
  Species: Synthetic
  Insert size (bp): 573
  Mutation: Amber stop codon at SC's critical lysine
  Promoter: T7
  Tag / fusion protein: 6xHis (C terminal on insert)
  Cloning method: Restriction Enzyme; 5′ cloning site NdeI (unknown if destroyed); 3′ cloning site XhoI (unknown if destroyed)
  Sequencing primers: 5′ T7F; 3′ T7R
Terms and licenses: Academic/Nonprofit Terms; Industry Terms: Not Available to Industry
How to cite: pSC-cUnaG-LPETG was a gift from Cole DeForest (Addgene plasmid # 207635 ; http://n2t.net/addgene:207635 ; RRID:Addgene_207635)
